>Addgene plasmid #52538 | pBT298_pBS-U-attPx3-FRT5-pSV40-Neo-pA-FRT5 | depositor full sequence | sequence record 82288 | pBT298_pBS-U-attPx3-FRT5-pSV40-Neo-pA-FRT5 sequence 5078 bps
CACCTAAATTGTAAGCGTTAATATTTTGTTAAAATTCGCGTTAAATTTTTGTTAAATCAGCTCATTTTTT
AACCAATAGGCCGAAATCGGCAAAATCCCTTATAAATCAAAAGAATAGACCGAGATAGGGT
[37 nt withheld, positions 132-168]
AAAGAACGTGGACTCCAACGTCAAAGG
[49 nt withheld, positions 196-244]
T
[91 nt withheld, positions 246-336]
G
[124 nt withheld, positions 338-461]
CCCATTCGCCATTCAGGCTGCGCAACTGTTGGGAAGGGCGATCGGTGCGGGCCTCTTCGCTATTACGCCA
GCTGGCGAAAGGGGGATGTGCTGCAAGGCGATTAAGTTGGGTAACGCCAGGGTTTTCCCAGTCACGACGT
TGTAAAACGACGGCCAGTGAATTGTAATACGACTCACTATAGGGCGAATTGGGTACAGGCGCGCCCCTTA
CTAGGCGGCCGCGAAGTTCCTATACCTTTTGAAGAATAGGAACTTCGGAATAGGAACTTCTCTAGAGATG
ATCCTGAGTAACCTGAGGCTATGGCAGGGCCTGCCGCCCCGACGTTGGCTGCGAGCCCTGGGCCTTCACC
CGAACTTGGGGGGTGGGGTGGGGAAAAGGAAGAAACGCGGGCGTATTGGCCCCAATGGGGTCTCGGTGGG
GTATCGACAGAGTGCCAGCCCTGGGACCGAACCCCGCGTTTATGAACAAACGACCCAACACCGTGCGTTT
TATTCTGTCTTTTTATTGCCGTCATAGCGCGGGTTCCTTCCGGTATTGTCTCCTTCCGTGTTTCAGTTAG
CCTCCCCCTAGGGTGGGCGAAGAACTCCAGCATGAGATCCCCGCGCTGGAGGATCATCCAGCCGGCGTCC
CGGAAAACGATTCCGAAGCCCAACCTTTCATAGAAGGCGGCGGTGGAATCGAAATCTCGTGATGGCAGGT
TGGGCGTCGCTTGGTCGGTCATTTCGAACCCCAGAGTCCCGCTCAGAAGAACTCGTCAAGAAGGCGATAG
AAGGCGATGCGCTGCGAATCGGGAGCGGCGATACCGTAAAGCACGAGGAAGCGGTCAGCCCATTCGCCGC
CAAGCTCTTCAGCAATATCACGGGTAGCCAACGCTATGTCCTGATAGCGGTCCGCCACACCCAGCCGGCC
ACAGTCGATGAATCCAGAAAAGCGGCCATTTTCCACCATGATATTCGGCAAGCAGGCATCGCCATGGGTC
ACGACGAGATCCTCGCCGTCGGGCATGCTCGCCTTGAGCCTGGCGAACAGTTCGGCTGGCGCGAGCCCCT
GATGCTCTTCGTCCAGATCATCCTGATCGACAAGACCGGCTTCCATCCGAGTACGTGCTCGCTCGATGCG
ATGTTTCGCTTGGTGGTCGAATGGGCAGGTAGCCGGATCAAGCGTATGCAGCCGCCGCATTGCATCAGCC
ATGATGGATACTTTCTCGGCAGGAGCAAGGTGAGATGACAGGAGATCCTGCCCCGGCACTTCGCCCAATA
GCAGCCAGTCCCTTCCCGCTTCAGTGACAACGTCGAGCACAGCTGCGCAAGGAACGCCCGTCGTGGCCAG
CCACGATAGCCGCGCTGCCTCGTCTTGCAGTTCATTCAGGGCACCGGACAGGTCGGTCTTGACAAAAAGA
ACCGGGCGCCCCTGCGCTGACAGCCGGAACACGGCGGCATCAGAGCAGCCGATTGTCTGTTGTGCCCAGT
CATAGCCGAATAGCCTCTCCACCCAAGCGGCCGGAGAACCTGCGTGCAATCCATCTTGTTCAATCATGCG
AAACGATCCTCATCCTGTCTCTTGATCGATCTTTGCAAAAGCCTAGGCCTCCAAAAAAGCCTCCTCACTA
CTTCTGGAATAGCTCAGAGGCCGAGGCGGCCTCGGCCTCTGCATAAATAAAAAAAATTAGTCAGCCATGG
GGCGGAGAATGGGCGGAACTGGGCGGAGTTAGGGGCGGGATGGGCGGAGTTAGGGGCGGGACTATGGTTG
CTGACTAATTGAGATGCATGCTTTGCATACTTCTGCCTGCTGGGGAGCCTGGGGACTTTCCACACCTGGT
TGCTGACTAATTGAGATGCATGCTTTGCATACTTCTGCCTGCTGGGGAGCCTGGGGACTTTCCACACCCT
AACTGACACACATTCCACAGCTGGTTCTTTCCGCCTCAGGACTCTTCCTTTTTCAATATTATTGAAGCAT
TTATCAGGGTTATTGTCTCATGAGCGGATACATATTTGAATGTATTTAGAAAAATAAACAAATAGGGGTT
CCGCGCACATTTCCCCGAAAAGTGCCACCTGAATAATCGCTAGCGAAGTTCCTATACCTTTTGAAGAATA
GGAACTTCGGAATAGGAACTTCGTCGACAAAGGATCCGTCGGCGACCCTACGCCCCCAACTGAGAGAACT
CAAAGGTTACCCCAGTTGGGGCACTACTCCCGAAAACGTCGGCGACCCTACGCCCCCAACTGAGAGAACT
CAAAGGTTACCCCAGTTGGGGCACTACTCCCGAAAACGTCGGCGACCCTACGCCCCCAACTGAGAGAACT
CAAAGGTTACCCCAGTTGGGGCACTACTCCCGAAAACGATATCCTTACGGAATACCACTTGCCACCTATC
ACCAGATCTGGATGCATGATCTCCTATTTAAATCAGCTCCAGCTTTTGTTCCCTTTAGTGAGGGTTAATT
TCGAGCTTGGCGTAATCATGGTCATAGCTGTTTCCTGTGTGAAATTGTTATCCGCTCACAATTCCACACA
ACATACGAGCCGGAAGCATAAAGTGTAAAGCCTGGGGTGCCTAATGAGTGAGCTAACTCACATTAATTGC
GTTGCGCTCACTGCCCGCTTTCCAGTCGGGAAACCTGTCGTGCCAGCTGCATTAATGAATCGGCCAACGC
GCGGGGAGAGGCGGTTTGCGTATTGGGCGCTCTTCCGCTTCCTCGCTCACTGACTCGCTGCGCTCGGTCG
TTCGGCTGCGGCGAGCGGTATCAGCTCACTCAAAGGCGGTAATACGGTTATCCACAGAATCAGGGGATAA
CGCAGGAAAGAACATGTGAGCAAAAGGCCAGCAAAAGGCCAGGAACCGTAAAAAGGCCGCGTTGCTGGCG
TTTTTCCATAGGCTCCGCCCCCCTGACGAGCATCACAAAAATCGACGCTCAAGTCAGAGGTGGCGAAACC
CGACAGGACTATAAAGATACCAGGCGTTTCCCCCTGGAAGCTCCCTCGTGCGCTCTCCTGTTCCGACCCT
GCCGCTTACCGGATACCTGTCCGCCTTTCTCCCTTCGGGAAGCGTGGCGCTTTCTCATAGCTCACGCTGT
AGGTATCTCAGTTCGGTGTAGGTCGTTCGCTCCAAGCTGGGCTGTGTGCACGAACCCCCCGTTCAGCCCG
ACCGCTGCGCCTTATCCGGTAACTATCGTCTTGAGTCCAACCCGGTAAGACACGACTTATCGCCACTGGC
AGCAGCCACTGGTAACAGGATTAGCAGAGCGAGGTATGTAGGCGGTGCTACAGAGTTCTTGAAGTGGTGG
CCTAACTACGGCTACACTAGAAGGACAGTATTTGGTATCTGCGCTCTGCTGAAGCCAGTTACCTTCGGAA
AAAGAGTTGGTAGCTCTTGATCCGGCAAACAAACCACCGCTGGTAGCGGTGGTTTTTTTGTTTGCAAGCA
GCAGATTACGCGCAGAAAAAAAGGATCTCAAGAAGATCCTTTGATCTTTTCTACGGGGTCTGACGCTCAG
TGGAACGAAAACTCACGTTAAGGGATTTTGGTCATGAGATTATCAAAAAGGATCTTCACCTAGATCCTTT
TAAATTAAAAATGAAGTTTTAAATCAATCTAAAGTATATATGAGTAAACTTGGTCTGACAGTTACCAATG
CTTAATCAGTGAGGCACCTATCTCAGCGATCTGTCTATTTCGTTCATCCATAGTTGCCTGACTCCCCGTC
GTGTAGATAACTACGATACGGGAGGGCTTACCATCTGGCCCCAGTGCTGCAATGATACCGCGAGACCCAC
GCTCACCGGCTCCAGATTTATCAGCAATAAACCAGCCAGCCGGAAGGGCCGAGCGCAGAAGTGGTCCTGC
AACTTTATCCGCCTCCATCCAGTCTATTAATTGTTGCCGGGAAGCTAGAGTAAGTAGTTCGCCAGTTAAT
AGTTTGCGCAACGTTGTTGCCATTGCTACAGGCATCGTGGTGTCACGCTCGTCGTTTGGTATGGCTTCAT
TCAGCTCCGGTTCCCAACGATCAAGGCGAGTTACATGATCCCCCATGTTGTGCAAAAAAGCGGTTAGCTC
CTTCGGTCCTCCGATCGTTGTCAGAAGTAAGTTGGCCGCAGTGTTATCACTCATGGTTATGGCAGCACTG
CATAATTCTCTTACTGTCATGCCATCCGTAAGATGCTTTTCTGTGACTGGTGAGTACTCAACCAAGTCAT
TCTGAGAATAGTGTATGCGGCGACCGAGTTGCTCTTGCCCGGCGTCAATACGGGATAATACCGCGCCACA
TAGCAGAACTTTAAAAGTGCTCATCATTGGAAAACGTTCTTCGGGGCGAAAACTCTCAAGGATCTTACCG
CTGTTGAGATCCAGTTCGATGTAACCCACTCGTGCACCCAACTGATCTTCAGCATCTTTTACTTTCACCA
GCGTTTCTGGGTGAGCAAAAACAGGAAGGCAAAATGCCGCAAAAAAGGGAATAAGGGCGACACGGAAATG
TTGAATACTCATACTCTTCCTTTTTCAATATTATTGAAGCATTTATCAGGGTTATTGTCTCATGAGCGGA
TACATATTTGAATGTATTTAGAAAAATAAACAAATAGGGGTTCCGCGCACATTTCCCCGAAAAGTGC
Features (pLannotate 1.2.2; 20 found; start..end, strand, type, name):
     33..461     -  rep_origin     f1 ori (sequence partly withheld): f1 bacteriophage origin of replication; arrow indicates direction of (+) strand synthesis
    466..623     -  CDS            lacZα (fragment): LacZα fragment of β-galactosidase; lacZ fragment
    626..644     +  promoter       T7 promoter: promoter for bacteriophage T7 RNA polymerase
    818..834     +  polyA_signal   bGH poly(A) signal (fragment): bovine growth hormone polyadenylation signal
    925..972     -  polyA_signal   HSV TK poly(A) signal: herpes simplex virus thymidine kinase polyadenylation signal (Cole and Stacy, 1985)
   1031..1183    -  CDS            ble (fragment): BLE_KLEPN - Experimental evidence at protein level: Swiss-Prot protein existence level 1. Binding protein with a strong affinity to the bleomycin family of antibiotics. Binds to CL990; an antimitotic-antibiotic compound. From Klebsiella pneumoniae.
   1204..1998    -  CDS            NeoR/KanR: aminoglycoside phosphotransferase from Tn5; aph(3')-II (or nptII); confers resistance to neomycin, kanamycin, and G418 (Geneticin®)
   2033..2390    -  promoter       SV40 promoter: SV40 enhancer and early promoter
   2392..2496    -  promoter       AmpR promoter: bla
   2599..2668    -  protein_bind   phage φC31 attP (fragment): attachment site of phage φC31 phage φC31 integrase
   2669..2738    -  protein_bind   phage φC31 attP (fragment): attachment site of phage φC31 phage φC31 integrase
   2739..2808    -  protein_bind   phage φC31 attP (fragment): attachment site of phage φC31 phage φC31 integrase
   2893..2911    -  promoter       T3 promoter: promoter for bacteriophage T3 RNA polymerase
   2956..2972    -  protein_bind   lac operator: The lac repressor binds to the lac operator to inhibit transcription in E. coli. This inhibition can be relieved by adding lactose or isopropyl-β-D-thiogalactopyranoside (IPTG). lac repressor encoded by lacI
   2980..3010    -  promoter       lac promoter: promoter for the E. coli lac operon
   3025..3046    -  protein_bind   CAP binding site: CAP binding activates transcription in the presence of cAMP. E. coli catabolite activator protein
   3059..3151    -  CDS            lacI (fragment): lac repressor; lacI; The lac repressor binds to the lac operator to inhibit transcription in E. coli. This inhibition can be relieved by adding lactose or isopropyl-β-D-thiogalactopyranoside (IPTG).
   3334..3922    -  rep_origin     ori: high-copy-number ColE1/pMB1/pBR322/pUC origin of replication
   4093..4953    -  CDS            AmpR: β-lactamase; bla; confers resistance to ampicillin, carbenicillin, and related antibiotics
   4954..5058    -  promoter       AmpR promoter: bla
