[The description below was written by a language model from this plasmid's Addgene catalogue record and pLannotate feature annotations shown in this document.]
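Description:
pBT298_pBS-U-attPx3-FRT5-pSV40-Neo-pA-FRT5 is a 5,078 bp cloning intermediate built on the pBluescript phagemid backbone. It is intended as a source cassette for assembling homologous recombination targeting vectors used in mouse genome engineering. It is maintained in E. coli through a high-copy ColE1/pUC-type origin and selected with ampicillin via the β-lactamase gene. The backbone also keeps the f1 origin, the lac promoter/operator with a lacZα fragment, and the T7 and T3 promoters flanking the cloning region.

The payload lies between the T3 and T7 promoters and has two parts. The first is an array of three tandem 70 bp attP sites for phage φC31 integrase. Once placed at a genomic locus, these sites act as docking sites for integrase-mediated insertion of attB-bearing transgenes. The second is a neomycin resistance cassette in which the SV40 enhancer/early promoter drives the Tn5 aminoglycoside phosphotransferase gene, giving G418 resistance in mammalian cells. An adjacent bacterial bla-type promoter is also annotated just upstream of the SV40 promoter. A ble fragment and an HSV TK polyadenylation signal follow the coding sequence, and a short bGH poly(A) fragment lies beyond them.

According to the name and stated purpose, the Neo cassette is flanked by FRT5 sites, a variant Flp recombinase target. This would allow the selection marker to be excised with Flp after targeted clones are identified, leaving the attP array behind. The automated annotation did not detect the FRT5 sites, so their positions are not recorded. The plasmid contains no homology arms, which would be added for the chosen locus. The associated work concerns site-specific integrase-mediated transgenesis in mice by pronuclear injection.
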