Addgene plasmid #52538: pBT298_pBS-U-attPx3-FRT5-pSV40-Neo-pA-FRT5
Purpose: Expression of FRT5-flanked Neo; homologous recombination targeting vector cloning
Depositing lab: Liqun Luo. Depositing organization: Stanford University. Publication: Site-specific integrase-mediated transgenesis in mice via pronuclear injection. Tasic B, Hippenmeyer S, Wang C, Gamboa M, Zong H, Chen-Tsai Y, Luo L. Proc Natl Acad Sci U S A. 2011 May 10;108(19):7902-7. doi: 10.1073/pnas.1019507108. Epub 2011 Apr 4. PubMed 21464299.
Backbone
  Vector backbone: pBluescript
  Backbone manufacturer: Stratagene
  Vector type: Mammalian Expression
  Selectable markers: Neomycin (select with G418)
Growth in bacteria
  Bacterial resistance: Ampicillin, 100 μg/mL
  Growth temperature: 37°C
  Growth strain: DH5alpha
  Copy number: High Copy
Gene/Insert 1
  Gene/Insert name: PhiC31o attPx3 (70 bp each)
Gene/Insert 2
  Gene/Insert name: Neo
Terms and licenses: Academic/Nonprofit Terms; Industry Terms: Not Available to Industry
How to cite: pBT298_pBS-U-attPx3-FRT5-pSV40-Neo-pA-FRT5 was a gift from Liqun Luo (Addgene plasmid # 52538 ; http://n2t.net/addgene:52538 ; RRID:Addgene_52538)
