>Addgene plasmid #52538 | pBT298_pBS-U-attPx3-FRT5-pSV40-Neo-pA-FRT5 | addgene partial sequence | sequence record 89594 | pUC-3 5'-GCCATTCGCCATTCAGGCTGCGCAACTGTT-3'
GCCTCTTCGCTATTACGCCAGCTGGCGAAAGGGGGATGTGCTGCAAGGCGATTAAGTTGGGTAACGCCAG
GGTTTTCCCAGTCACGACGTTGTAAAACGACGGCCAGTGAATTGTAATACGACTCACTATAGGGCGAATT
GGGTACAGGCGCGCCCCTTACTAGGCGGCCGCGAAGTTCCTATACCTTTTGAAGAATAGGAACTTCGGAA
TAGGAACTTCTCTAGAGATGATCCTGAGTAACCTGAGGCTATGGCAGGGCCTGCCGCCCCGACGTTGGCT
GCGAGCCCTGGGCCTTCACCCGAACTTGGGGGGTGGGGTGGGGAAAAGGAAGAAACGCGGGCGTATTGGC
CCCAATGGGGTCTCGGTGGGGTATCGACAGAGTGCCAGCCCTGGGACCGAACCCCGCGTTTATGAACAAA
CGACCCAACACCGTGCGTTTTATTCTGTCTTTTTATTGCCGTCATAGCGCGGGTTCCTTCCGGTATTGTC
TCCTTCCGTGTTTCAGTTAGCCTCCCCCTAGGGTGGGCGAAGAACTCCAGCATGAGATCCCCGCGCTGGA
GGATCATCCAGCCGGCGTCCCGGAAAACGATTCCGAAGCCCAACCTTTCATAGAAGGCGGCGGTGGAATC
GAAATCTCGTGATGGCAGGTTGGGCGTCGCTTG
