>Addgene plasmid #52538 | pBT298_pBS-U-attPx3-FRT5-pSV40-Neo-pA-FRT5 | addgene partial sequence | sequence record 90034 | M13pUC-Rev 5'-AGCGGATAACAATTTCACACAGG-3'
AATTAACCCTCACTAAAGGGAACAAAAGCTGGAGCTGATTTAAATAGGAGATCATGCATCCAGATCTGGT
GATAGGTGGCAAGTGGTATTCCGTAAGGATATCGTTTTCGGGAGTAGTGCCCCAACTGGGGTAACCTTTG
AGTTCTCTCAGTTGGGGGCGTAGGGTCGCCGACGTTTTCGGGAGTAGTGCCCCAACTGGGGTAACCTTTG
AGTTCTCTCAGTTGGGGGCGTAGGGTCGCCGACGTTTTCGGGAGTAGTGCCCCAACTGGGGTAACCTTTG
AGTTCTCTCAGTTGGGGGCGTAGGGTCGCCGACGGATCCTTTGTCGACGAAGTTCCTATTCCGAAGTTCC
TATTCTTCAAAAGGTATAGGAACTTCGCTAGCGATTATTCAGGTGGCACTTTTCGGGGAAATGTGCGCGG
AACCCCTATTTGTTTATTTTTCTAAATACATTCAAATATGTATCCGCTCATGAGACAATAACCCTGATAA
ATGCTTCAATAATATTGAAAAAGGAAGAGTCCTGAGGCGGAAAGAACCAGCTGTGGAATGTGTGTCAGTT
AGGGTGTGGAAAGTCCCCAGGCTCCCCAGCAGGCAGAAGTATGCAAAGCATGCATCTCAATTAGTCAGCA
ACCAGGTGTGGAAAGTCCCCAGGCTCCCCAGCAGGCAGAAGTATGCAAAGCATGCATCTCAATTAGTCAG
CAACCATAGTCCCGCCCCTAACTCCGCCCATCCCGCCCCTAACTCCGCCCAGTTCCGCCCATTCTCCGCC
CCATGGCTGACTAATTTTTTTTATTTATGCAGAGGCCGAGGCCGCCTCGGCCTCTGAGCTATTCCAGAAG
TAGTGAGGAGGCTTTTTTGGAGGCCTAGGCTTTTGCAAAG
